Addgene plasmid #65953: pC239
Purpose: N2 inverter plasmid for two-strain system
Depositing lab: Matthew Bennett. Depositing organization: Rice University. Publication: SYNTHETIC BIOLOGY. Emergent genetic oscillations in a synthetic microbial consortium. Chen Y, Kim JK, Hirning AJ, Josic K, Bennett MR. Science. 2015 Aug 28;349(6251):986-9. doi: 10.1126/science.aaa3794. PubMed 26315440.
Backbone
  Vector backbone: p15A
  Vector type: Bacterial Expression
Growth in bacteria
  Bacterial resistance: Spectinomycin, 50 μg/mL
  Growth temperature: 37°C
  Growth strain: XL1 Blue
  Copy number: Low Copy
Gene/Insert 1
  Gene/Insert name: AiiA
  Species: Bacillus thuringiensis
  Insert size (bp): 786
  Promoter: pCin*
  Tag / fusion protein: LAA tagged (C terminal on insert)
  Cloning method: Unknown
  Sequencing primers: 5′ gagaaaactagtatgacagtaaagaaactttatttcatcccagcag; 3′ ggaccagagctcttattacgctgcaagggcgtaattttcgtcgttcgctgc
Gene/Insert 2
  Gene/Insert name: LacI
  Insert size (bp): 1122
  Promoter: pCin
  Tag / fusion protein: LAA tagged (C terminal on insert)
  Cloning method: Unknown
  Sequencing primers: 5′ gagaaaactagtatgaaaccagtaacgttatacgatgtcgcag; 3′ taggggaagcttttattacgctgcaagggcgtaattttcgtcgttcgctgc
Terms and licenses: Academic/Nonprofit Terms; Industry Terms: Not Available to Industry
How to cite: pC239 was a gift from Matthew Bennett (Addgene plasmid # 65953 ; http://n2t.net/addgene:65953 ; RRID:Addgene_65953)
