[The description below was written by a language model from this plasmid's Addgene catalogue record and pLannotate feature annotations shown in this document.]
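Description:
pC239 is a low-copy bacterial expression plasmid of 5,730 bp built on a p15A backbone, catalogued as the "N2 inverter" plasmid for a two-strain synthetic system in E. coli. It replicates from the p15A origin, which is compatible with ColE1-type plasmids and so allows it to be maintained alongside other circuit plasmids. Selection is through an aadA (SmR) cassette that confers spectinomycin resistance. Short annotated fragments of RSF ori, GmR and TcR appear to be backbone remnants or partial similarity matches rather than functional elements.

The payload consists of two divergently oriented expression units. One encodes AiiA, the Bacillus thuringiensis N-acyl homoserine lactone lactonase that degrades quorum-sensing signals, and is recorded as driven by a promoter called pCin*. The other encodes the E. coli LacI repressor under pCin, followed by a T7Te terminator. Both proteins carry a C-terminal LAA (ssrA-type) degradation tag, which shortens their lifetime so that their levels can follow changes in promoter activity. The name pCin suggests promoters that respond to a Cin-type homoserine lactone signal, although the record does not describe their regulation. The automated annotation labels the promoter regions only as short PLtetO-1 fragments, which probably reflects shared lambda PL-derived sequence in hybrid promoters. Between the two units the annotation also reports Myc-like hits and a partial T7 RNA polymerase match, none of which is explained in the catalogue entry.

Signal-driven LacI production would repress lac-regulated targets and so invert the input, while AiiA removes signalling molecules. This fits the plasmid's recorded role in a synthetic microbial consortium designed to produce emergent genetic oscillations.
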