Features (pLannotate 1.2.2; 18 found; start..end, strand, type, name):
     40..789     -  CDS            aiiA: AHLLA_BACTK - Experimental evidence at protein level: Swiss-Prot protein existence level 1. Catalyzes hydrolysis of N-hexanoyl-(S)-homoserine lactone, but not the R-enantiomer. Hydrolyzes short- and long-chain N-acyl homoserine lactones with or without 3-oxo substitution at C3, has maximum activity on C10-AHL. From Bacillus thuringiensis subsp. kurstaki.
    872..891     -  promoter       PLtetO-1 promoter (fragment): modified phage lambda PL promoter with tet operator sites (Lutz and Bujard, 1997)
    890..921     -  promoter       PLtetO-1 promoter (fragment): modified phage lambda PL promoter with tet operator sites (Lutz and Bujard, 1997)
   1075..1104    -  CDS            Myc: Myc (human c-Myc proto-oncogene) epitope tag
   1303..1323    -  promoter       PLtetO-1 promoter (fragment): modified phage lambda PL promoter with tet operator sites (Lutz and Bujard, 1997)
   1331..1900    +  CDS            RPOL_BPT7 (fragment): Experimental evidence at protein level: Swiss-Prot protein existence level 1. Highly processive DNA-dependent RNA polymerase that catalyzes the transcription of class II and class III viral genes. Recognizes a specific promoter sequence and enters first into an 'abortive phase' where very short transcripts are synthesized and released before proceeding to the processive transcription of long RNA chains. Unwinds the double-stranded DNA to expose the coding strand for templating. Participates in the initiation of viral DNA replication presumably by making primers accessible to the DNA polymerase
   1963..1983    +  promoter       PLtetO-1 promoter (fragment): modified phage lambda PL promoter with tet operator sites (Lutz and Bujard, 1997)
   1996..2214    +  CDS            N-MYC2 (fragment): MYC2_MARMO - Protein inferred from homology: Swiss-Prot protein existence level 3. From Marmota monax (Woodchuck).
   2182..2211    +  CDS            Myc: Myc (human c-Myc proto-oncogene) epitope tag
   2365..2396    +  promoter       PLtetO-1 promoter (fragment): modified phage lambda PL promoter with tet operator sites (Lutz and Bujard, 1997)
   2395..2414    +  promoter       PLtetO-1 promoter (fragment): modified phage lambda PL promoter with tet operator sites (Lutz and Bujard, 1997)
   2497..3576    +  CDS            lacI: LACI_ECOLI - Experimental evidence at protein level: Swiss-Prot protein existence level 1. Repressor of the lactose operon. Binds allolactose as an inducer. From Escherichia coli (strain K12).
   3768..3795    +  terminator     T7Te terminator: phage T7 early transcription terminator
   3898..4689    -  CDS            SmR: aminoglycoside adenylyltransferase (Murphy, 1985); aadA; confers resistance to spectinomycin and streptomycin
   4696..4752    -  CDS            GmR (fragment): gentamycin acetyltransferase; aacC1; confers resistance to gentamycin
   4861..4916    -  rep_origin     RSF ori (fragment): Plasmids containing the RSF 1030 origin of replication can be propagated in E. coli cells that contain additional plasmids with compatible origins.
   5004..5549    -  rep_origin     p15A ori: Plasmids containing the medium-copy-number p15A origin of replication can be propagated in E. coli cells that contain a second plasmid with the ColE1 origin.
   5582..5702    -  CDS            TcR (fragment): tetracycline efflux protein; tet; confers resistance to tetracycline
>Addgene plasmid #65953 | pC239 | depositor full sequence | sequence record 112125 | pC239 sequence 5730 bps
TTATTACGCTGCAAGGGCGTAATTTTCGTCGTTCGCTGCTATATATTCCGGGAACACTCTACAACTCTTT
TCCTGCTCTATATCATGACCAAAGAAAATAATTGGTTTCTCTTTTTTCACAACTTCTTTTAAACGTTTAA
TTGAAGATAAAGCTAATTCTGGATCAAATCCTGCGAACGGCACTTCATCTTCAAAATTCTCTTTCGTGTA
CGATGCATCAATCGTTAATAAAACTGAACCGGATTGCTCCGTCTCAATGAATAGCGACTGATGGCCTGGA
GAATGACCTGGCGTATACAATAATTGAACACCTGGTACCACTTCATAATCCCCTTCAATAATTTTGTAGT
TCAAATGCGGTAATATACATTCTTTCATATATTCTTCTCTATGAAGTGCTGCCTCATATTCCGTTCGCTG
CACAATAATTGGTGTATTTGTAAAAGCACCGTTTCCTCCTGCATGATCAAAATGTAAGTGAGAACTAATA
ATATATAAAAGGTCGTCCGGCTCATACCCTACACGCTTTAATATATTCACGATTCTATCTTCTTCAGTCA
TTTTCGGTAAGATCTGTCCTTCAACAAATGTACCGTTAAAAAGCCCTTCATTATTAACTGCACTTTCTGG
CATACCTGTGTCTACTAAAATAGGACCTTCTTCCGTCTCCAAAAGATAACACCACACCGGCAAGTTTAAT
AGTTTCCCCGGTGTTAACGCACTGTTAACAGACGAATGATCCAACATGCAACGACCTGCTGGGATGAAAT
AAAGTTTCTTTACTGTCATACTAGTATTTCTCCTTAGCATGATTAAGATGTTTCAGTACGAAAATTGCTT
TCATTGTTGATCTCCTTTTTAAGTGGCATGCATCTCTATCACTGATAGGGATGTGCTCATTATCTCTATC
ACTGATAGGGAAGTAAATTCCCTCAGATAGGCCCCCCCAGATGAGGGGGATCAGAGCATGTCGCGCAAAA
GTGTGCAGCGGTTTTGCGATAACGACATGCGCCACGCACAAGAGTTCCGTAGCTGTTCAAGTTTGTGTTT
CAACTGTTCTCGTCGTTTCCGCAACAAGTCCTCTTCAGAAATGAGCTTTTGCTCCTCTGCTTGGACGGAC
AGGATGTATGCTGTGGCTTTTTTAAGGATAACTACCTTGGGGGCCTTTTCATTGTTTTCCAACTCCGGGA
TCTGGTCACGCAGGGCAAAAAAGCTCCGTTTTAGCTCGTTCCTCCTCTGGCGCTCCAAGACGTTGTGTGT
TCGCCTCTTGACATTCTCCTCGGTGTCCGAGGGCCCTGTGTGAATCTCTATCACTGATAGGGATCCACAC
AGACGTCTTAACTTGCTTCCTAGTGAAACCGTTCAGGACATCTACGGGATTGTTGCTAAGAAAGTCAACG
AGATTCTACAAGCAGACGCAATCAATGGGACCGATAACGAAGTAGTTACCGTGACCGATGAGAACACTGG
TGAAATCTCTGAGAAAGTCAAGCTGGGCACTAAGGCACTGGCTGGTCAATGGCTGGCTTACGGTGTTACT
CGCAGTGTGACTAAGCGTTCAGTCATGACGCTGGCTTACGGGTCCAAAGAGTTCGGCTTCCGTCAACAAG
TGCTGGAAGATACCATTCAGCCAGCTATTGATTCCGGCAAGGGTCTGATGTTCACTCAGCCGAATCAGGC
TGCTGGATACATGGCTAAGCTGATTTGGGAATCTGTGAGCGTGACGGTGGTAGCTGCGGTTGAAGCAATG
AACTGGCTTAAGTCTGCTGCTAAGCTGCTGGCTGCTGAGGTCAAAGATAAGAAGACTGGAGAGATTCTTC
GCAAGCGTTGCGCTGTGCATTGGGTAACTCCTGATGGTTTCCCTGTGTGGCAGGAATACAAGAAGCCTAT
TCAGACGCGCTTCTCGAGCTTCCCAACCTTACCAGAGGGCGCCCCAGCTGGCAATTCCGACGTCTGTGTG
GATCCCTATCAGTGATAGAGATTCACACAGGGCCCTCGGACACCGAGGAGAATGTCAAGAGGCGAACACA
CAACGTCTTGGAGCGCCAGAGGAGGAACGAGCTAAAACGGAGCTTTTTTGCCCTGCGTGACCAGATCCCG
GAGTTGGAAAACAATGAAAAGGCCCCCAAGGTAGTTATCCTTAAAAAAGCCACAGCATACATCCTGTCCG
TCCAAGCAGAGGAGCAAAAGCTCATTTCTGAAGAGGACTTGTTGCGGAAACGACGAGAACAGTTGAAACA
CAAACTTGAACAGCTACGGAACTCTTGTGCGTAAGGAAAAGTAAGGAAAACGATTCCTTCTAACAGAAAT
GTCCTGAGCAATCACCTATGAACTGTCGAGGGGGCCTATCTGAGGGAATTTACTTCCCTATCAGTGATAG
AGATACTGAGCACATCCCTATCAGTGATAGAGATGCATGCCACTTAAAAAGGAGATCAACAATGAAAGCA
ATTTTCGTACTGAAACATCTTAATCATGCTAAGGAGAAATACTAGTATGAAACCAGTAACGTTATACGAT
GTCGCAGAGTATGCCGGTGTCTCTTATCAGACCGTTTCCCGCGTGGTGAACCAGGCCAGCCACGTTTCTG
CGAAAACGCGGGAAAAAGTGGAAGCGGCGATGGCGGAGCTGAATTACATTCCCAACCGCGTGGCACAACA
ACTGGCGGGCAAACAGTCGTTGCTGATTGGCGTTGCCACCTCCAGTCTGGCCCTGCACGCGCCGTCGCAA
ATTGTCGCGGCGATTAAATCTCGCGCCGATCAACTGGGTGCCAGCGTGGTGGTGTCGATGGTAGAACGAA
GCGGCGTCGAAGCCTGTAAAGCGGCGGTGCACAATCTTCTCGCGCAACGCGTCAGTGGGCTGATCATTAA
CTATCCGCTGGATGACCAGGATGCCATTGCTGTGGAAGCTGCCTGCACTAATGTTCCGGCGTTATTTCTT
GATGTCTCTGACCAGACACCCATCAACAGTATTATTTTCTCCCATGAAGACGGTACGCGACTGGGCGTGG
AGCATCTGGTCGCATTGGGTCACCAGCAAATCGCGCTGTTAGCGGGCCCATTAAGTTCTGTCTCGGCGCG
TCTGCGTCTGGCTGGCTGGCATAAATATCTCACTCGCAATCAAATTCAGCCGATAGCGGAACGGGAAGGC
GACTGGAGTGCCATGTCCGGTTTTCAACAAACCATGCAAATGCTGAATGAGGGCATCGTTCCCACTGCGA
TGCTGGTTGCCAACGATCAGATGGCGCTGGGCGCAATGCGCGCCATTACCGAGTCCGGGCTGCGCGTTGG
TGCGGATATCTCGGTAGTGGGATACGACGATACCGAAGACAGCTCATGTTATATCCCGCCGTTAACCACC
ATCAAACAGGATTTTCGCCTGCTGGGGCAAACCAGCGTGGACCGCTTGCTGCAACTCTCTCAGGGCCAGG
CGGTGAAGGGCAATCAGCTGTTGCCCGTCTCACTGGTGAAAAGAAAAACCACCCTGGCGCCCAATACGCA
AACCGCCTCTCCCCGCGCGTTGGCCGATTCATTAATGCAGCTGGCACGACAGGTTTCCCGACTGGAAAGC
GGGCAGACCTCCGCAGCGAACGACGAAAATTACGCCCTTGCAGCGTAATAAAAGCTTCCCCTACGTGCTG
CTGAAGTTGCCCGCAACAGAGAGTGGAACCAACCGGTGATACCACGATACTATGACTGAGAGTCAACGCC
ATGAGCGGCCTCATTTCTTATTCTGAGTTACAACAGTCCGCACCGCTGTCTCACACTGGCTCACCTTCGG
GTGGGCCTTTCTGCGTTTATATACTAGAGAGAGAATATAAAAAGCCAGATTATTAATCCGGCTTTTTTAT
TATTTCCTAGCTAGCGATATCCGTCGGCTTGAACGAATTGTTAGACATTATTTGCCGACTACCTTGGTGA
TCTCGCCTTTCACGTAGTGGACAAATTCTTCCAACTGATCTGCGCGCGAGGCCAAGCGATCTTCTTCTTG
TCCAAGATAAGCCTGTCTAGCTTCAAGTATGACGGGCTGATACTGGGCCGGCAGGCGCTCCATTGCCCAG
TCGGCAGCGACATCCTTCGGCGCGATTTTGCCGGTTACTGCGCTGTACCAAATGCGGGACAACGTAAGCA
CTACATTTCGCTCATCGCCAGCCCAGTCGGGCGGCGAGTTCCATAGCGTTAAGGTTTCATTTAGCGCCTC
AAATAGATCCTGTTCAGGAACCGGATCAAAGAGTTCCTCCGCCGCTGGACCTACCAAGGCAACGCTATGT
TCTCTTGCTTTTGTCAGCAAGATAGCCAGATCAATGTCGTACGTGGCTGGCTCGAAGATACCTGCAAGAA
TGTCATTGCGCTGCCATTCTCCAAATTGCAGTTCGCGCTTAGCTGGATAACGCCACGGAATGATGTCGTC
GTGCACAACAATGGTGACTTCTACAGCGCGGAGAATCTCGCTCTCTCCAGGGGAAGCCGAAGTTTCCAAA
AGGTCGTTGATCAAAGCTCGCCGCGTTGTTTCATCAAGCCTTACGGTCACCGTAACCAGCAAATCAATAT
CACTGTGTGGCTTCAGGCCGCCATCCACTGCGGAGCCGTACAAATGTACGGCCAGCAACGTCGGTTCGAG
ATGGCGCTCGATGACGCCAACTACCTCTGATAGTTGAGTCGATACTTCGGCGATCACCGCTTCCCTCATG
ATGTTTAACTTTGTTTTAGGGCGACTGCCCTGCTGCGTAACATCGTTGCTGCTCCATAACATCAAACATC
GACCCACGGCGTAACGCGCTTGCTGCTTGGATGCCCGAGGCATAGACTGTACCCCAAAAAAACATGTCAT
AACAAGAAGCCATGAAAACCGCCGGATATATTCCGCTTCCTCGCTCACTGACTCGCTACGCTCGGTCGTT
CGACTGCGGCGAGCGGAAATGGCTTACGAACGGGGCGGAGATTTCCTGGAAGATGCCAGGAAGATACTTA
ACAGGGAAGTGAGAGGGCCGCGGCAAAGCCGTTTTTCCATAGGCTCCGCCCCCCTGACAAGCATCACGAA
ATCTGACGCTCAAATCAGTGGTGGCGAAACCCGACAGGACTATAAAGATACCAGGCGTTTCCCCCTGGCG
GCTCCCTCGTGCGCTCTCCTGTTCCTGCCTTTCGGTTTACCGGTGTCATTCCGCTGTTATGGCCGCGTTT
GTCTCATTCCACGCCTGACACTCAGTTCCGGGTAGGCAGTTCGCTCCAAGCTGGACTGTATGCACGAACC
CCCCGTTCAGTCCGACCGCTGCGCCTTATCCGGTAACTATCGTCTTGAGTCCAACCCGGAAAGACATGCA
AAAGCACCACTGGCAGCAGCCACTGGTAATTGATTTAGAGGAGTTAGTCTTGAAGTCATGCGCCGGTTAA
GGCTAAACTGAAAGGACAAGTTTTGGTGACTGCGCTCCTCCAAGCCAGTTACCTCGGTTCAAAGAGTTGG
TAGCTCAGAGAACCTTCGAAAAACCGCCCTGCAAGGCGGTTTTTTCGTTTTCAGAGCAAGAGATTACGCG
CAGACCAAAACGATCTCAAGAAGATCATCTTATTAATCAGATAAAATATTTGCTCATGAGCCCGAAGTGG
CGAGCCCGATCTTCCCCATCGGTGATGTCGGCGATATAGGCGCCAGCAACCGCACCTGTGGCGCCGGTGA
TGCCGGCCACGATGCGTCCGGCGTAGAGGATCTGCTCATGTTTGACAGCTTATCGAGCTC
