>Addgene plasmid #65953 | pC239 | addgene partial sequence | sequence record 121721 | pBRrevBam 5'-GGTGATGTCGGCGATATAGG-3'
GATGCGTCCGGCGTANAGGATCTGCTCATGTTTGACAGCTTATCGAGCTCTTATTACGCTGCAAGGGCGT
AATTTTCGTCGTTCGCTGCTATATATTCCGGGAACACTCTACAACTCTTTTCCTGCTCTATATCATGACC
AAAGAAAATAATTGGTTTCTCTTTTTTCACAACTTCTTTTAAACGTTTAATTGAAGATAAAGCTAATTCT
GGATCAAATCCTGCGAACGGCACTTCATCTTCAAAATTCTCTTTCGTGTACGATGCATCAATCGTTAATA
AAACTGAACCGGATTGCTCCGTCTCAATGAATAGCGACTGATGGCCTGGAGAATGACCTGGCGTATACAA
TAATTGAACACCTGGTACCACTTCATAATCCCCTTCAATAATTTTGTANTTCAAATGCGGTAATATACAT
TCTTTCATATATTCTTCTCTATGAAGTGCTGCCTCATATTCCGTTCGCTGCACAATAATTGGTGTATTTG
TAAAAGCACCGTTTCCTCCTGCATGATCAAAATGTAAGTGAGAACTAATAATATATANAAGGTCNTCCGG
CTCATACCCTACACGCTTTAATATATTCACGATTCTATCTTCTTCAGTCATTTTCGGTAAGATCTGTCCT
TCAACAAATGTACCGTTAAAAAGCCCTTCATTATTAACTGCACTTTCTGGCATACCTGTGTCTACTAAAA
TAGGAC
